>Addgene plasmid #49877 | pCDNA-HA-Rab30Q68L | depositor partial sequence | sequence record 74643 | rab30
GGTACCACCATGTACCCATACGATGTTCCAGATTACGCTTACCCATACGATGTTCCAGATTACGCTTACC
CATACGATGTTCCAGATTACGCTGATAGTATGGAAGATTATGATTTCCTGTTCAAAATTGTTTTAATTGG
CAACGCTGGTGTGGGGAAGACGTGCCTCGTCCGAAGATTCACTCAGGGTCTTTTCCCCCCAGGTCAAGGA
GCCACAATTGGAGTTGATTTTATGATTAAGACAGTGGAGATTAATGGTGAAAAAGTAAAGCTACAGATCT
GGGACACAGCAGGTCTAGAGAGATTTCGGTCCATTACCCAGAGTTACTACCGAAGCGCCAATGCCTTGAT
CCTCACCTATGACATTACCTGTGAGGAATCCTTCCGTTGCCTTCCTGAGTGGCTGCGGGAGATAGAACAA
TATGCCAGCAACAAGGTCATCACTGTGTTAGTGGGCAACAAGATTGACCTGGCTGAAAGGAGAGAGGTTT
CCCAGCAGCGAGCTGAAGAATTCTCAGAAGCTCAGGACATGTATTATCTGGAGACCTCAGCCAAGGAATC
TGATAATGTGGAGAAACTCTTCCTTGACTTAGCATGCCGACTCATCAGTGAAGCCAGACAGAACACACTT
GTGAACAATGTATCCTCACCCTTACCTGGAGAAGGGAAAAGCATCAGCTATTTGACTTGTTGTAATTTCA
ACTAACTCGAG
