>Addgene plasmid #49877 | pCDNA-HA-Rab30Q68L | addgene partial sequence | sequence record 77322 | CMV-F 5'-CGCAAATGGGCGGTAGGCGTG-3'
CTATATAAGCAGAGCTCTCTGGCTAACTAGAGAACCCACTGCTTACTGGCTTATCGAAATTAATACGACT
CACTATAGGGAGACCCAAGCTGGCTAGCGTTTAAACTTAAGCTTGGTACCACCATGTACCCATACGATGT
TCCAGATTACGCTTACCCATACGATGTTCCAGATTACGCTTACCCATACGATGTTCCAGATTACGCTGAT
AGTATGGAAGATTATGATTTCCTGTTCAAAATTGTTTTAATTGGCAACGCTGGTGTGGGGAAGACGTGCC
TCGTCCGAAGATTCACTCAGGGTCTTTTCCCCCCAGGTCAAGGAGCCACAATTGGAGTTGATTTTATGAT
TAAGACAGTGGAGATTAATGGTGAAAAAGTAAAGCTACAGATCTGGGACACAGCAGGTCTAGAGAGATTT
CGGTCCATTACCCAGAGTTACTACCGAAGCGCCAATGCCTTGATCCTCACCTATGACATTACCTGTGAGG
AATCCTTCCGTTGCCTTCCTGAGTGGCTGCGGGAGATAGAACAATATGCCAGCAACAAGGTCATCACTGT
GTTAGTGGGCAACAAGATTGACCTGGCTGAAAGGAGAGAGGTTTCCCAGCAGCGAGCTGAAGAATTCTCA
GAAGCTCAGGACATGTATTATCTGGAGACCTCAGCCAAGGAATCTGATAATGTGGAGAAACTCTTCCTTG
ACTTAGCATGCCGACTCATCAGTGAAGCCAGACAGAACACACTTGTGAACAATGTATCCTCACCCTTACC
TGGAGAAGGGAAAAGCATCAGCTATTTGACTTGTTGTAATTTCAACTAACTCGAGTCTAGAGGGCCCGTT
TAAACCCGCTGATCAGCCTCGACTGTGCCTTCTAGTTGCCAGCCATCTGTTGTTTGCCCCTCCCCCGTGC
CTTCCTTGACCCTGGAAGGTGCCACTCCCACTGTCCTTTCCTAATAAAATGAGGAAATTGCATCGCATTG
TCTGAGTAGGTGTCA
