[The description below was written by a language model from this plasmid's Addgene catalogue record.]
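Description:
pCDNA-HA-Rab30Q68L is a mammalian expression plasmid built on the commercial pCDNA3.1+ backbone (about 5.4 kb, giving a total of roughly 6.0 kb with the insert). It is maintained in E. coli as a high-copy plasmid under ampicillin selection, and it carries a neomycin resistance marker so that transfected mammalian cells can be selected with G418, allowing either transient expression or the derivation of stable lines.

The payload is an approximately 600 bp human RAB30 coding sequence placed between KpnI and XhoI sites, both of which remain intact, downstream of the strong constitutive CMV promoter. The protein is fused at its N terminus to a triple HA epitope tag, which allows detection by immunoblotting or immunofluorescence and recovery by immunoprecipitation with anti-HA antibodies. The insert carries a glutamine-to-leucine substitution at residue 68. In Rab and other Ras-family small GTPases, the equivalent mutation of the conserved catalytic glutamine generally impairs GTP hydrolysis and holds the protein in its GTP-bound, active state, so this construct would be expected to behave as a constitutively active Rab30. The record itself states only the mutation and not this functional interpretation. The plasmid was derived from a wild-type pCDNA3.1+ HA-Rab30 clone obtained from a cDNA resource centre.

The stated purpose is expression of HA-Rab30Q68L in mammalian cells. Such a construct is typically used alongside wild-type or inactive Rab variants to examine nucleotide-state-dependent localization, effector binding, and membrane trafficking roles of the GTPase. No feature table was supplied, so details of other backbone elements are not documented here.
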