Addgene plasmid #49877: pCDNA-HA-Rab30Q68L
Purpose: expresses HA-Rab30Q68L in mammalian cells
Depositing lab: Marci Scidmore. Depositing organization: Cornell University.
Backbone
  Vector backbone: pCDNA3.1+
  Backbone manufacturer: invitrogen
  Backbone size w/o insert (bp): 5428
  Total vector size (bp): 6028
  Vector type: Mammalian Expression
  Selectable markers: Neomycin (select with G418)
Growth in bacteria
  Bacterial resistance: Ampicillin, 100 μg/mL
  Growth temperature: 37°C
  Growth strain: DH5alpha
  Copy number: High Copy
Gene/Insert
  Gene/Insert name: Rab30
  Species: H. sapiens (human)
  Insert size (bp): 600
  Mutation: glutamine 68 to leucine
  GenBank ID: AF498956
  Entrez Gene: RAB30
  Promoter: CMV
  Tag / fusion protein: 3X-HA (N terminal on insert)
  Cloning method: Restriction Enzyme; 5′ cloning site kpn (not destroyed); 3′ cloning site XhoI (not destroyed)
  Sequencing primers: 5′ T7 Fwd (TAATACGACTCACTATAGGG)
Resource information
  A portion of this plasmid was derived from a plasmid made by: derived from pCDNA3.1+HA-Rab30 (purchased from Missouri S&T cDNA Resource Center)
Terms and licenses: Academic/Nonprofit Terms; Industry Terms: Not Available to Industry
How to cite: pCDNA-HA-Rab30Q68L was a gift from Marci Scidmore (Addgene plasmid # 49877)
